Addgene plasmid #144974: TFORF3498
Purpose: Lentiviral vector for overexpressing transcription factor ORFs with unique 24-bp barcodes. Barcodes facilitate identification of transcription factors in pooled screens.
Depositing lab: Feng Zhang. Depositing organization: Broad Institute. Publication: A transcription factor atlas of directed differentiation. Joung J, Ma S, Tay T, Geiger-Schuller KR, Kirchgatterer PC, Verdine VK, Guo B, Arias-Garcia MA, Allen WE, Singh A, Kuksenko O, Abudayyeh OO, Gootenberg JS, Fu Z, Macrae RK, Buenrostro JD, Regev A, Zhang F. Cell. 2023 Jan 5;186(1):209-229.e26. doi: 10.1016/j.cell.2022.11.026. PubMed 36608654.
Backbone
  Vector backbone: pLX_TRC317
  Backbone manufacturer: Broad Institute Genetic Perturbation Platform
  Backbone size w/o insert (bp): 8264
  Vector type: Mammalian Expression, Lentiviral
  Selectable markers: Puromycin
Growth in bacteria
  Bacterial resistance: Ampicillin, 100 μg/mL
  Growth temperature: 37°C
  Growth strain: NEB Stable
  Copy number: High Copy
Gene/Insert
  Gene/Insert name: APEX1
  Species: H. sapiens (human)
  Insert size (bp): 1160
  Entrez Gene: APEX1 (a.k.a. APE, APE1, APEN, APEX, APX, HAP1, REF1)
  Promoter: EF1a
  Tag / fusion protein: V5 (C terminal on insert)
  Cloning method: Gateway Cloning
  Sequencing primers: 5′ GGGTGGAGACTGAAGTTAGGCCAG; 3′ CACATAGCGTAAAAGGAGCAACATAG
Resource information
  A portion of this plasmid was derived from a plasmid made by: Broad Institute Genetic Perturbation Platform
Terms and licenses: Academic/Nonprofit Terms; Industry Terms: Not Available to Industry
Depositor comments: NM_001641.3 Please test multiple small colonies in case of plasmid recombination. To make this collection available in a timely manner, a portion of this collection was not fully sequenced by Addgene. If an Addgene verified full plasmid sequence is not available, please contact us prior to placing an order to request the full sequence.
How to cite: TFORF3498 was a gift from Feng Zhang (Addgene plasmid # 144974 ; http://n2t.net/addgene:144974 ; RRID:Addgene_144974)
