[The description below was written by a language model from this plasmid's Addgene catalogue record and pLannotate feature annotations shown in this document.]
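Description:
TFORF3498 is a lentiviral mammalian expression plasmid built on the pLX_TRC317 backbone and carrying the human APEX1 open reading frame (reference transcript NM_001641.3). It belongs to a barcoded transcription factor ORF collection. In bacteria it is maintained through a high-copy ColE1/pUC-type origin and selected with ampicillin via the bla gene. An f1 origin and remnants of a lac/lacZα cloning region flanked by T3 and T7 promoters are also present. The depositor warns that the plasmid can recombine during propagation, as is common for LTR-containing vectors.

The viral portion has a third-generation, self-inactivating layout. An RSV promoter drives a truncated HIV-1 5' LTR, followed by the Ψ packaging signal with a gag fragment, the RRE for Rev-dependent export, a cPPT/CTS, and a ΔU3 3' LTR with a downstream SV40 polyadenylation signal. Between the LTRs lie two cassettes. An SV40 early promoter/origin region precedes puromycin N-acetyltransferase, allowing selection of transduced cells. An EF-1α promoter drives APEX1, which was inserted by Gateway cloning and is flanked by attB1 and attB2 sites, with a C-terminal V5 epitope tag for detection. A WPRE downstream enhances transcript expression.

According to the record, each ORF in the collection is paired with a unique 24-bp barcode so that the factor can be identified in pooled overexpression screens. The barcode is not annotated as a feature, so its position cannot be stated from the table. APEX1 encodes an AP endonuclease of base excision repair that also acts in redox regulation of transcription factors.
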