Features (pLannotate 1.2.2; 34 found; start..end, strand, type, name):
      5..231     +  promoter       RSV promoter: Rous sarcoma virus enhancer/promoter
    232..412     +  LTR            5' LTR (truncated): truncated 5' long terminal repeat (LTR) from HIV-1
    459..584     +  misc_feature   HIV-1 Ψ: packaging signal of human immunodeficiency virus type 1
    568..931     +  CDS            HIV-1 gag (fragment): gag protein from human immunodeficiency virus 1; gag
   1077..1310    +  misc_feature   RRE: The Rev response element (RRE) of HIV-1 allows for Rev-dependent mRNA export from the nucleus to the cytoplasm.
   1687..1713    +  CDS            Rev (fragment): human immunodeficiency virus 1 (HIV-1) Rev protein; rev; enhances nuclear export of unspliced and incompletely spliced viral mRNAs
   1720..1743    +  promoter       SV40 promoter (fragment): SV40 early promoter
   1744..1815    +  promoter       SV40 promoter (fragment): SV40 enhancer and early promoter
   1839..1974    +  rep_origin     SV40 ori: SV40 origin of replication
   2020..2616    +  CDS            PuroR (fragment): puromycin N-acetyltransferase; pac from Streptomyces; confers resistance to puromycin
   2665..2782    +  misc_feature   cPPT/CTS: central polypurine tract and central termination sequence of HIV-1
   2847..2913    +  CDS            small t antigen (fragment): SV40 (simian virus 40) small t antigen
   2920..4098    +  promoter       EF-1α promoter: strong constitutive promoter for human elongation factor EF-1α
   4119..4136    +  protein_bind   attB1 (fragment): mutant version of attB; core recombination site for the Gateway® BP reaction BP Clonase™
   4142..5095    +  CDS            APEX1 (sequence withheld): APEX1_HUMAN - Also known as APE, APE1, APEX, APX, HAP1, REF1. Experimental evidence at protein level: Swiss-Prot protein existence level 1. Multifunctional protein that plays a central role in the cellular response to oxidative stress. The two major activities of APEX1 are DNA repair and redox regulation of transcriptional factors. Functions as a apurinic/apyrimidinic (AP) endodeoxyribonuclease in the DNA base excision repair (BER) pathway of DNA lesions induced by oxidative and alkylating agents. Initiates repair of AP sites in DNA by catalyzing hydrolytic incision of the phosphodiester backb
   5098..5121    -  protein_bind   attB2: mutant version of attB; recombination site for the Gateway® BP reaction BP Clonase™
   5129..5170    +  CDS            V5 tag: epitope tag from simian virus 5
   5186..5239    +  promoter       U6 promoter (fragment): RNA polymerase III promoter for human U6 snRNA
   5281..5869    +  misc_feature   WPRE: woodchuck hepatitis virus posttranscriptional regulatory element
   5920..5939    +  misc_feature   cPPT/CTS (fragment): central polypurine tract and central termination sequence of HIV-1
   5941..6174    +  LTR            3' LTR (ΔU3): self-inactivating 3' long terminal repeat (LTR) from HIV-1
   6252..6373    +  polyA_signal   SV40 poly(A) signal: SV40 polyadenylation signal
   6413..6548    +  rep_origin     SV40 ori: SV40 origin of replication
   6569..6587    -  promoter       T7 promoter: promoter for bacteriophage T7 RNA polymerase
   6595..6750    +  CDS            lacZα (fragment): LacZα fragment of β-galactosidase; lacZ fragment
   6755..7183    +  rep_origin     f1 ori (sequence partly withheld): f1 bacteriophage origin of replication; arrow indicates direction of (+) strand synthesis
   7236..7340    +  promoter       AmpR promoter: bla
   7341..8201    +  CDS            AmpR: β-lactamase; bla; confers resistance to ampicillin, carbenicillin, and related antibiotics
   8372..8960    +  rep_origin     ori: high-copy-number ColE1/pMB1/pBR322/pUC origin of replication
   9143..9235    +  CDS            lacI (fragment): lac repressor; lacI; The lac repressor binds to the lac operator to inhibit transcription in E. coli. This inhibition can be relieved by adding lactose or isopropyl-β-D-thiogalactopyranoside (IPTG).
   9248..9269    +  protein_bind   CAP binding site: CAP binding activates transcription in the presence of cAMP. E. coli catabolite activator protein
   9284..9314    +  promoter       lac promoter: promoter for the E. coli lac operon
   9322..9338    +  protein_bind   lac operator: The lac repressor binds to the lac operator to inhibit transcription in E. coli. This inhibition can be relieved by adding lactose or isopropyl-β-D-thiogalactopyranoside (IPTG). lac repressor encoded by lacI
   9383..9401    +  promoter       T3 promoter: promoter for bacteriophage T3 RNA polymerase
>Addgene plasmid #144974 | TFORF3498 | addgene full sequence | sequence record 404544 | Addgene NGS Result
TTAATGTAGTCTTATGCAATACTCTTGTAGTCTTGCAACATGGTAACGATGAGTTAGCAACATGCCTTAC
AAGGAGAGAAAAAGCACCGTGCATGCCGATTGGTGGAAGTAAGGTGGTACGATCGTGCCTTATTAGGAAG
GCAACAGACGGGTCTGACATGGATTGGACGAACCACTGAATTGCCGCATTGCAGAGATATTGTATTTAAG
TGCCTAGCTCGATACATAAACGGGTCTCTCTGGTTAGACCAGATCTGAGCCTGGGAGCTCTCTGGCTAAC
TAGGGAACCCACTGCTTAAGCCTCAATAAAGCTTGCCTTGAGTGCTTCAAGTAGTGTGTGCCCGTCTGTT
GTGTGACTCTGGTAACTAGAGATCCCTCAGACCCTTTTAGTCAGTGTGGAAAATCTCTAGCAGTGGCGCC
CGAACAGGGACTTGAAAGCGAAAGGGAAACCAGAGGAGCTCTCTCGACGCAGGACTCGGCTTGCTGAAGC
GCGCACGGCAAGAGGCGAGGGGCGGCGACTGGTGAGTACGCCAAAAATTTTGACTAGCGGAGGCTAGAAG
GAGAGAGATGGGTGCGAGAGCGTCAGTATTAAGCGGGGGAGAATTAGATCGCGATGGGAAAAAATTCGGT
TAAGGCCAGGGGGAAAGAAAAAATATAAATTAAAACATATAGTATGGGCAAGCAGGGAGCTAGAACGATT
CGCAGTTAATCCTGGCCTGTTAGAAACATCAGAAGGCTGTAGACAAATACTGGGACAGCTACAACCATCC
CTTCAGACAGGATCAGAAGAACTTAGATCATTATATAATACAGTAGCAACCCTCTATTGTGTGCATCAAA
GGATAGAGATAAAAGACACCAAGGAAGCTTTAGACAAGATAGAGGAAGAGCAAAACAAAAGTAAGACCAC
CGCACAGCAAGCGGCCGCTGATCTTCAGACCTGGAGGAGGAGATATGAGGGACAATTGGAGAAGTGAATT
ATATAAATATAAAGTAGTAAAAATTGAACCATTAGGAGTAGCACCCACCAAGGCAAAGAGAAGAGTGGTG
CAGAGAGAAAAAAGAGCAGTGGGAATAGGAGCTTTGTTCCTTGGGTTCTTGGGAGCAGCAGGAAGCACTA
TGGGCGCAGCGTCAATGACGCTGACGGTACAGGCCAGACAATTATTGTCTGGTATAGTGCAGCAGCAGAA
CAATTTGCTGAGGGCTATTGAGGCGCAACAGCATCTGTTGCAACTCACAGTCTGGGGCATCAAGCAGCTC
CAGGCAAGAATCCTGGCTGTGGAAAGATACCTAAAGGATCAACAGCTCCTGGGGATTTGGGGTTGCTCTG
GAAAACTCATTTGCACCACTGCTGTGCCTTGGAATGCTAGTTGGAGTAATAAATCTCTGGAACAGATTTG
GAATCACACGACCTGGATGGAGTGGGACAGAGAAATTAACAATTACACAAGCTTAATACACTCCTTAATT
GAAGAATCGCAAAACCAGCAAGAAAAGAATGAACAAGAATTATTGGAATTAGATAAATGGGCAAGTTTGT
GGAATTGGTTTAACATAACAAATTGGCTGTGGTATATAAAATTATTCATAATGATAGTAGGAGGCTTGGT
AGGTTTAAGAATAGTTTTTGCTGTACTTTCTATAGTGAATAGAGTTAGGCAGGGATATTCACCATTATCG
TTTCAGACCCACCTCCCAACCCCGAGGGGACCCATGCATTGCATCTCAATTAGTCAGCAACCAGGTGTGG
AAAGTCCCCAGGCTCCCCAGCAGGCAGAAGTATGCAAAGCATGCGTCTCAATTAGTCAGCAACCATAGTC
CCGCCCCTAACTCCGCCCATCCCGCCCCTAACTCCGCCCAGTTCCGCCCATTCTCCGCCCCATGGCTGAC
TAATTTTTTTTATTTATGCAGAGGCCGAGGCCGCCTCGGCCTCTGAGCTATTCCAGAAGTAGTGAGGAGG
CTTTTTTGGAGGCCTAGGCTTTTGCAAAAAGCTTTCTAGAGGTACCACCGGAGCTTACCATGACCGAGTA
CAAGCCCACGGTGCGCCTCGCCACCCGCGACGACGTCCCCAGGGCCGTACGCACCCTCGCCGCCGCGTTC
GCCGACTACCCCGCCACGCGCCACACCGTCGATCCGGACCGCCACATCGAGCGGGTCACCGAGCTGCAAG
AACTCTTCCTCACGCGCGTCGGGCTCGACATCGGCAAGGTGTGGGTCGCGGACGACGGCGCCGCCGTGGC
GGTCTGGACCACGCCGGAGAGCGTCGAAGCGGGGGCGGTGTTCGCCGAGATCGGCCCGCGCATGGCCGAG
TTGAGCGGTTCCCGGCTGGCCGCGCAGCAACAGATGGAAGGCCTCCTGGCGCCGCACCGGCCCAAGGAGC
CCGCGTGGTTCCTGGCCACCGTCGGCGTCTCGCCCGACCACCAGGGCAAGGGTCTGGGCAGCGCCGTCGT
GCTCCCCGGAGTGGAGGCGGCCGAGCGCGCCGGGGTGCCCGCCTTCCTGGAGACCTCCGCGCCCCGCAAC
CTCCCCTTCTACGAGCGGCTCGGCTTCACCGTCACCGCCGACGTCGAGGTGCCCGAAGGACCGCGCACCT
GGTGCATGACCCGCAAGCCCGGTGCCAGTTAACGAATTCTAGATCTTGAGACAAATGGCAGTATTCATCC
ACAATTTTAAAAGAAAAGGGGGGATTGGGGGGTACAGTGCAGGGGAAAGAATAGTAGACATAATAGCAAC
AGACATACAAACTAAAGAATTACAAAAACAAATTACAAAAATTCAAAATTTTCGGGTTTATTACAGGGAC
AGCAGAGATCCACTTTGGCGCCGGCTCGAGGCCTGCAGGTGCAAAGATGGATAAAGTTTTAAACAGAGAG
GAATCTTTGCAGCTAATGGACCTTCTAGGTCTTGAAAGGAGTGGGAATTGGCTCCGGTGCCCGTCAGTGG
GCAGAGCGCACATCGCCCACAGTCCCCGAGAAGTTGGGGGGAGGGGTCGGCAATTGAACCGGTGCCTAGA
GAAGGTGGCGCGGGGTAAACTGGGAAAGTGATGTCGTGTACTGGCTCCGCCTTTTTCCCGAGGGTGGGGG
AGAACCGTATATAAGTGCAGTAGTCGCCGTGAACGTTCTTTTTCGCAACGGGTTTGCCGCCAGAACACAG
GTAAGTGCCGTGTGTGGTTCCCGCGGGCCTGGCCTCTTTACGGGTTATGGCCCTTGCGTGCCTTGAATTA
CTTCCACCTGGCTGCAGTACGTGATTCTTGATCCCGAGCTTCGGGTTGGAAGTGGGTGGGAGAGTTCGAG
GCCTTGCGCTTAAGGAGCCCCTTCGCCTCGTGCTTGAGTTGAGGCCTGGCCTGGGCGCTGGGGCCGCCGC
GTGCGAATCTGGTGGCACCTTCGCGCCTGTCTCGCTGCTTTCGATAAGTCTCTAGCCATTTAAAATTTTT
GATGACCTGCTGCGACGCTTTTTTTCTGGCAAGATAGTCTTGTAAATGCGGGCCAAGATCTGCACACTGG
TATTTCGGTTTTTGGGGCCGCGGGCGGCGACGGGGCCCGTGCGTCCCAGCGCACATGTTCGGCGAGGCGG
GGCCTGCGAGCGCGGCCACCGAGAATCGGACGGGGGTAGTCTCAAGCTGGCCGGCCTGCTCTGGTGCCTG
GCCTCGCGCCGCCGTGTATCGCCCCGCCCTGGGCGGCAAGGCTGGCCCGGTCGGCACCAGTTGCGTGAGC
GGAAAGATGGCCGCTTCCCGGCCCTGCTGCAGGGAGCTCAAAATGGAGGACGCGGCGCTCGGGAGAGCGG
GCGGGTGAGTCACCCACACAAAGGAAAAGGGCCTTTCCGTCCTCAGCCGTCGCTTCATGTGACTCCACGG
AGTACCGGGCGCCGTCCAGGCACCTCGATTAGTTCTCGAGCTTTTGGAGTACGTCGTCTTTAGGTTGGGG
GGAGGGGTTTTATGCGATGGAGTTTCCCCACACTGAGTGGGTGGAGACTGAAGTTAGGCCAGCTTGGCAC
TTGATGTAATTCTCCTTGGAATTTGCCCTTTTTGAGTTTGGATCTTGGTTCATTCTCAAGCCTCAGACAG
TGGTTCAAAGTTTTTTTCTTCCATTTCAGGTGTCGTGAGGCTAGCATCGATTGATCAACAAGTTTGTACA
AAAAAGTTGGC
[954 nt withheld, positions 4142-5095]
TGCCCAACTTTCTTGTACAAAGTGGTTGATATCGGTAAGCCTATCCCTAACCCTCTCCTCGGTCTCGATT
CTACGTAGTAATGAACTAGTCCGTAACTTGAAAGTATTTCGATTTCTTGGCTTTATATATCTTGTGGAAA
GGACGATCTATGAGACGTCATCGCGGCCTGACGCGTTAAGTCGACAATCAACCTCTGGATTACAAAATTT
GTGAAAGATTGACTGGTATTCTTAACTATGTTGCTCCTTTTACGCTATGTGGATACGCTGCTTTAATGCC
TTTGTATCATGCTATTGCTTCCCGTATGGCTTTCATTTTCTCCTCCTTGTATAAATCCTGGTTGCTGTCT
CTTTATGAGGAGTTGTGGCCCGTTGTCAGGCAACGTGGCGTGGTGTGCACTGTGTTTGCTGACGCAACCC
CCACTGGTTGGGGCATTGCCACCACCTGTCAGCTCCTTTCCGGGACTTTCGCTTTCCCCCTCCCTATTGC
CACGGCGGAACTCATCGCCGCCTGCCTTGCCCGCTGCTGGACAGGGGCTCGGCTGTTGGGCACTGACAAT
TCCGTGGTGTTGTCGGGGAAATCATCGTCCTTTCCTTGGCTGCTCGCCTGTGTTGCCACCTGGATTCTGC
GCGGGACGTCCTTCTGCTACGTCCCTTCGGCCCTCAATCCAGCGGACCTTCCTTCCCGCGGCCTGCTGCC
GGCTCTGCGGCCTCTTCCGCGTCTTCGCCTTCGCCCTCAGACGAGTCGGATCTCCCTTTGGGCCGCCTCC
CCGCGTCGACTTTAAGACCAATGACTTACAAGGCAGCTGTAGATCTTAGCCACTTTTTAAAAGAAAAGGG
GGGACTGGAAGGGCTAATTCACTCCCAACGAAGACAAGATCTGCTTTTTGCTTGTACTGGGTCTCTCTGG
TTAGACCAGATCTGAGCCTGGGAGCTCTCTGGCTAACTAGGGAACCCACTGCTTAAGCCTCAATAAAGCT
TGCCTTGAGTGCTTCAAGTAGTGTGTGCCCGTCTGTTGTGTGACTCTGGTAACTAGAGATCCCTCAGACC
CTTTTAGTCAGTGTGGAAAATCTCTAGCAGTACGTATAGTAGTTCATGTCATCTTATTATTCAGTATTTA
TAACTTGCAAAGAAATGAATATCAGAGAGTGAGAGGAACTTGTTTATTGCAGCTTATAATGGTTACAAAT
AAAGCAATAGCATCACAAATTTCACAAATAAAGCATTTTTTTCACTGCATTCTAGTTGTGGTTTGTCCAA
ACTCATCAATGTATCTTATCATGTCTGGCTCTAGCTATCCCGCCCCTAACTCCGCCCATCCCGCCCCTAA
CTCCGCCCAGTTCCGCCCATTCTCCGCCCCATGGCTGACTAATTTTTTTTATTTATGCAGAGGCCGAGGC
CGCCTCGGCCTCTGAGCTATTCCAGAAGTAGTGAGGAGGCTTTTTTGGAGGCCTAGGGACGTACCCAATT
CGCCCTATAGTGAGTCGTATTACGCGCGCTCACTGGCCGTCGTTTTACAACGTCGTGACTGGGAAAACCC
TGGCGTTACCCAACTTAATCGCCTTGCAGCACATCCCCCTTTCGCCAGCTGGCGTAATAGCGAAGAGGCC
CGCACCGATCGCCCTTCCCAACAGTTGCGCAGCCTGAATGGCGAATGGG
[124 nt withheld, positions 6755-6878]
C
[91 nt withheld, positions 6880-6970]
A
[49 nt withheld, positions 6972-7020]
CCTTTGACGTTGGAGTCCACGTTCTTT
[37 nt withheld, positions 7048-7084]
ACCCTATCTCGGTCTATTCTTTTGATTTATAAGGGATTTTGCCGATTTCGGCCTATTGGTTAAAAAATGA
GCTGATTTAACAAAAATTTAACGCGAATTTTAACAAAATATTAACGCTTACAATTTAGGTGGCACTTTTC
GGGGAAATGTGCGCGGAACCCCTATTTGTTTATTTTTCTAAATACATTCAAATATGTATCCGCTCATGAG
ACAATAACCCTGATAAATGCTTCAATAATATTGAAAAAGGAAGAGTATGAGTATTCAACATTTCCGTGTC
GCCCTTATTCCCTTTTTTGCGGCATTTTGCCTTCCTGTTTTTGCTCACCCAGAAACGCTGGTGAAAGTAA
AAGATGCTGAAGATCAGTTGGGTGCACGAGTGGGTTACATCGAACTGGATCTCAACAGCGGTAAGATCCT
TGAGAGTTTTCGCCCCGAAGAACGTTTTCCAATGATGAGCACTTTTAAAGTTCTGCTATGTGGCGCGGTA
TTATCCCGTATTGACGCCGGGCAAGAGCAACTCGGTCGCCGCATACACTATTCTCAGAATGACTTGGTTG
AGTACTCACCAGTCACAGAAAAGCATCTTACGGATGGCATGACAGTAAGAGAATTATGCAGTGCTGCCAT
AACCATGAGTGATAACACTGCGGCCAACTTACTTCTGACAACGATCGGAGGACCGAAGGAGCTAACCGCT
TTTTTGCACAACATGGGGGATCATGTAACTCGCCTTGATCGTTGGGAACCGGAGCTGAATGAAGCCATAC
CAAACGACGAGCGTGACACCACGATGCCTGTAGCAATGGCAACAACGTTGCGCAAACTATTAACTGGCGA
ACTACTTACTCTAGCTTCCCGGCAACAATTAATAGACTGGATGGAGGCGGATAAAGTTGCAGGACCACTT
CTGCGCTCGGCCCTTCCGGCTGGCTGGTTTATTGCTGATAAATCTGGAGCCGGTGAGCGTGGGTCTCGCG
GTATCATTGCAGCACTGGGGCCAGATGGTAAGCCCTCCCGTATCGTAGTTATCTACACGACGGGGAGTCA
GGCAACTATGGATGAACGAAATAGACAGATCGCTGAGATAGGTGCCTCACTGATTAAGCATTGGTAACTG
TCAGACCAAGTTTACTCATATATACTTTAGATTGATTTAAAACTTCATTTTTAATTTAAAAGGATCTAGG
TGAAGATCCTTTTTGATAATCTCATGACCAAAATCCCTTAACGTGAGTTTTCGTTCCACTGAGCGTCAGA
CCCCGTAGAAAAGATCAAAGGATCTTCTTGAGATCCTTTTTTTCTGCGCGTAATCTGCTGCTTGCAAACA
AAAAAACCACCGCTACCAGCGGTGGTTTGTTTGCCGGATCAAGAGCTACCAACTCTTTTTCCGAAGGTAA
CTGGCTTCAGCAGAGCGCAGATACCAAATACTGTTCTTCTAGTGTAGCCGTAGTTAGGCCACCACTTCAA
GAACTCTGTAGCACCGCCTACATACCTCGCTCTGCTAATCCTGTTACCAGTGGCTGCTGCCAGTGGCGAT
AAGTCGTGTCTTACCGGGTTGGACTCAAGACGATAGTTACCGGATAAGGCGCAGCGGTCGGGCTGAACGG
GGGGTTCGTGCACACAGCCCAGCTTGGAGCGAACGACCTACACCGAACTGAGATACCTACAGCGTGAGCT
ATGAGAAAGCGCCACGCTTCCCGAAGGGAGAAAGGCGGACAGGTATCCGGTAAGCGGCAGGGTCGGAACA
GGAGAGCGCACGAGGGAGCTTCCAGGGGGAAACGCCTGGTATCTTTATAGTCCTGTCGGGTTTCGCCACC
TCTGACTTGAGCGTCGATTTTTGTGATGCTCGTCAGGGGGGCGGAGCCTATGGAAAAACGCCAGCAACGC
GGCCTTTTTACGGTTCCTGGCCTTTTGCTGGCCTTTTGCTCACATGTTCTTTCCTGCGTTATCCCCTGAT
TCTGTGGATAACCGTATTACCGCCTTTGAGTGAGCTGATACCGCTCGCCGCAGCCGAACGACCGAGCGCA
GCGAGTCAGTGAGCGAGGAAGCGGAAGAGCGCCCAATACGCAAACCGCCTCTCCCCGCGCGTTGGCCGAT
TCATTAATGCAGCTGGCACGACAGGTTTCCCGACTGGAAAGCGGGCAGTGAGCGCAACGCAATTAATGTG
AGTTAGCTCACTCATTAGGCACCCCAGGCTTTACACTTTATGCTTCCGGCTCGTATGTTGTGTGGAATTG
TGAGCGGATAACAATTTCACACAGGAAACAGCTATGACCATGATTACGCCAAGCGCGCAATTAACCCTCA
CTAAAGGGAACAAAAGCTGGAGCTGCAAGC
