>Addgene plasmid #144974 | TFORF3498 | depositor partial sequence | sequence record 287037 | Insert
ATCGATTGATCAACAAGTTTGTACAAAAAAGTTGGC
[954 nt withheld, positions 37-990]
TGCCCAACTTTCTTGTACAAAGTGGTTGATATCGGTAAGCCTATCCCTAACCCTCTCCTCGGTCTCGATT
CTACGTAGTAATGAACTAGTCCGTAACTTGAAAGTATTTCGATTTCTTGGCTTTATATATCTTGTGGAAA
GGACGATCTATGAGACGTCATCGCGGCCTG
