>Addgene plasmid #144974 | TFORF3498 | depositor partial sequence | sequence record 287038 | Barcode
TCTATGAGACGTCATCGCGGCCTG
